Addgene plasmid #44129: pLKO-shcIAP1A
Depositing lab: William Hahn. Depositing organization: Dana-Farber Cancer Institute. Publication: IkappaB kinase epsilon phosphorylates TRAF2 to promote mammary epithelial cell transformation. Shen RR, Zhou AY, Kim E, Lim E, Habelhah H, Hahn WC. Mol Cell Biol. 2012 Dec;32(23):4756-68. doi: 10.1128/MCB.00468-12. Epub 2012 Sep 24. PubMed 23007157.
Backbone
  Vector backbone: pLKO
  Vector type: Lentiviral, RNAi
  Selectable markers: Puromycin
Growth in bacteria
  Bacterial resistance: Ampicillin, 100 μg/mL
  Growth temperature: 37°C
  Growth strain: Stbl3
  Copy number: High Copy
Gene/Insert
  Gene/Insert name: cIAP1
  gRNA/shRNA sequence: GCCGAATTGTCTTTGGTGCTT
  Species: H. sapiens (human)
Terms and licenses: Academic/Nonprofit Terms; Industry Terms: Not Available to Industry
Depositor comments: TRC clone ID: TRC0000003780
How to cite: pLKO-shcIAP1A was a gift from William Hahn (Addgene plasmid # 44129 ; http://n2t.net/addgene:44129 ; RRID:Addgene_44129)
