[The description below was written by a language model from this plasmid's Addgene catalogue record.]
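Description:
pLKO-shcIAP1A is a lentiviral RNA interference plasmid built on the pLKO backbone and carrying a short hairpin RNA directed against human cIAP1, an inhibitor-of-apoptosis family protein involved in TRAF2-associated signalling. The depositor notes that the hairpin corresponds to a clone from the TRC (The RNAi Consortium) shRNA library, and the "A" in the name suggests it is one of several independent hairpins against the same target, although the record does not list the others. In bacteria the plasmid is maintained at high copy under ampicillin selection, and a recombination-deficient strain is recorded as the host, as is common for lentiviral vectors whose long terminal repeats can be unstable.

No feature table is provided, so the promoter driving the hairpin, the promoter driving the mammalian marker and the specific viral elements are not stated. pLKO-type vectors generally express the hairpin from a Pol III promoter such as U6 and are flanked by lentiviral LTRs with a packaging signal, so that the cassette can be packaged into viral particles when helper plasmids supply the structural and envelope functions in trans. After transduction the cassette integrates into the target cell genome, and the recorded puromycin marker allows selection of stably transduced cells.

The construct is intended for stable knockdown of cIAP1 in human cells. The associated publication concerns IKK-epsilon phosphorylation of TRAF2 in mammary epithelial cell transformation, so it was presumably used to test the contribution of cIAP1 to that pathway.
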