>Addgene plasmid #44129 | pLKO-shcIAP1A | addgene partial sequence | sequence record 64914 | LKO1-5
GATTTCTTGGCTTTATATATCTTGTGGAAAGGACGAAACACCGGGCCGAATTGTCTTTGGTGCTTCTCGA
GAAGCACCAAAGACAATTCGGCTTTTTAATTCTCGACCTCGAGACAAATGGCAGTATTCATCCACAATTT
TAAAAGAAAAGGGGGGATTGGGGGGTACAGTGCAGGGGAAAGAATAGTAGACATAATAGCAACAGACATA
CAAACTAAAGAATTACAAAAACAAATTACAAAAATTCAAAATTTTCGGGTTTATTACAGGGACAGCAGAG
ATCCACTTTGGCCGCGGCTCGAGGGGGTTGGGGTTGCGCCTTTTCCAAGGCAGCCCTGGGTTTGCGCAGG
GACGCGGCTGCTCTGGGCGTGGTTCCGGGAAACGCAGCGGCGCCGACCCTGGGTCTCGCACATTCTTCAC
GTCCGTTCGCAGCGTCACCCGGATCTTCGCCGCTACCCTTGTGGGCCCCCCGGCGACGCTTCCTGCTCCG
CCCCTAAGTCGGGAAGGTTCCTTGCGGTTCGCGGCGTGCCGGACGTGACAAACGGAAGCCGCACGTCTCA
CTAGTACCCTCGCAGACGGACAGCGCCAGGGAGCAATGGCAGCGCGCCGACCGCGATGGGCTGTGGCCAA
TAGCGGCTGCTCAGCAGGGCGCGCCGAGAGCAGCGGCCGGGAAGGGGCGGTGCGGGAGGCGGGGTGTGGG
GCGGTAGTGTGGGCCCTGTTCCTGCCCGCGCGGTGTTCCGCATTCTGCAAGCCTCCGGAGCGCACGTCGG
CAGTCGGCTCCCTCGTTGACCGAATCACCGACCTCTCTCCCCAGGGGGATCCACCGGAGCTTACCATGAC
CGAGTACAAGCCCACGGTGCGCCTCGCCACCCGCGACGACGTCCCCAGGGCCGTACGCACCCTCGCCGCC
GCGTTCGCCGACTACCCCGCCACGCGCCACACCGTCGATCCGGACCGCCACATCGAGCGGGTCACCGAGC
TGCAAGAACTCTTCCTCACGCGCGTCGGG
